>Addgene plasmid #139818 | pFUW-tetO-NR4A3 | addgene full sequence | sequence record 291905 | Addgene NGS Result
ACCATTATCGTTTCAGACCCACCTCCCAACCCCGAGGGGACCCGACAGGCCCGAAGGAATAGAAGAAGAA
GGTGGAGAGAGAGACAGAGACAGATCCATTCGATTAGTGAACGGATCGGCACTGCGTGCGCCAATTCTGC
AGACAAATGGCAGTATTCATCCACAATTTTAAAAGAAAAGGGGGGATTGGGGGGTACAGTGCAGGGGAAA
GAATAGTAGACATAATAGCAACAGACATACAAACTAAAGAATTACAAAAACAAATTACAAAAATTCAAAA
TTTTCGGGTTTATTACAGGGACAGCAGAGATCCAGTTTGGTTAGATCTCGAGTTTACCACTCCCTATCAG
TGATAGAGAAAAGTGAAAGTCGAGTTTACCACTCCCTATCAGTGATAGAGAAAAGTGAAAGTCGAGTTTA
CCACTCCCTATCAGTGATAGAGAAAAGTGAAAGTCGAGTTTACCACTCCCTATCAGTGATAGAGAAAAGT
GAAAGTCGAGTTTACCACTCCCTATCAGTGATAGAGAAAAGTGAAAGTCGAGTTTACCACTCCCTATCAG
TGATAGAGAAAAGTGAAAGTCGAGTTTACCACTCCCTATCAGTGATAGAGAAAAGTGAAAGTCGAGCTCG
GTACCCGGGTCGAGGTAGGCGTGTACGGTGGGAGGCCTATATAAGCAGAGCTCGTTTAGTGAACCGTCAG
ATCGCCTGGAGACGCCATCCACGCTGTTTTGACCTCCATAGAAGACACCGGGACCGATCCAGCCTCCGCG
GCCCCGAATTCATGCCCTGCGTCCAAGCCCAATATAGCCCTTCCCCTCCAGGTTCCAGTTATGCGGCGCA
GACATACAGCTCGGAATACACCACGGAGATCATGAACCCCGACTACACCAAGCTGACCATGGACCTTGGC
AGCACTGAGATCACGGCTACAGCCACCACGTCCCTGCCCAGCATCAGTACCTTCGTGGAGGGCTACTCGA
GCAACTACGAACTCAAGCCTTCCTGCGTGTACCAAATGCAGCGGCCCTTGATCAAAGTGGAGGAGGGGCG
GGCGCCCAGCTACCATCACCATCACCACCACCACCACCACCACCACCACCATCACCAGCAGCAGCATCAG
CAGCCATCCATTCCTCCAGCCTCCAGCCCGGAGGACGAGGTGCTGCCCAGCACCTCCATGTACTTCAAGC
AGTCCCCACCGTCCACCCCCACCACGCCGGCCTTCCCCCCGCAGGCGGGGGCGTTATGGGACGAGGCACT
GCCCTCGGCGCCCGGCTGCATCGCACCCGGCCCGCTGCTGGACCCGCCGATGAAGGCGGTCCCCACGGTG
GCCGGCGCGCGCTTCCCGCTCTTCCACTTCAAGCCCTCGCCGCCGCATCCCCCCGCGCCCAGCCCGGCCG
GCGGCCACCACCTCGGCTACGACCCGACGGCCGCTGCCGCGCTCAGCCTGCCGCTGGGAGCCGCAGCCGC
CGCGGGCAGCCAGGCCGCCGCGCTTGAGGGCCACCCGTACGGGCTGCCGCTGGCCAAGAGGGCGGCCCCG
CTGGCCTTCCCGCCTCTCGGCCTCACGCCCTCCCCTACCGCGTCCAGCCTGCTGGGCGAGAGTCCCAGCC
TGCCGTCGCCGCCCAGCAGGAGCTCGTCGTCTGGCGAGGGCACGTGTGCCGTGTGCGGGGACAACGCCGC
CTGCCAGCACTACGGCGTGCGAACCTGCGAGGGCTGCAAGGGCTTTTTCAAGAGAACAGTGCAGAAAAAT
GCAAAATATGTTTGCCTGGCAAATAAAAACTGCCCAGTAGACAAGAGACGTCGAAACCGATGTCAGTACT
GTCGATTTCAGAAGTGTCTCAGTGTTGGAATGGTAAAAGAAGTTGTCCGTACAGATAGTCTGAAAGGGAG
GAGAGGTCGTCTGCCTTCCAAACCAAAGAGCCCATTACAACAGGAACCTTCTCAGCCCTCTCCACCTTCT
CCTCCAATCTGCATGATGAATGCTCTTGTCCGAGCTTTAACAGACTCAACACCCAGAGATCTTGATTATT
CCAGATACTGTCCCACTGACCAGGCTGCTGCAGGCACAGATGCTGAGCATGTGCAACAATTCTACAACCT
CCTGACAGCCTCCATTGATGTATCCAGAAGCTGGGCAGAAAAGATTCCGGGATTTACTGATCTCCCCAAA
GAAGATCAGACATTACTTATTGAATCAGCCTTTTTGGAGCTGTTTGTCCTCAGACTTTCCATCAGGTCAA
ACACTGCTGAAGATAAGTTTGTGTTCTGCAATGGACTTGTCCTGCATCGACTTCAGTGCCTTCGTGGATT
TGGGGAGTGGCTCGACTCTATTAAAGACTTTTCCTTAAATTTGCAGAGCCTGAACCTTGATATCCAAGCC
TTAGCCTGCCTGTCAGCACTGAGCATGATCACAGAAAGACATGGGTTAAAAGAACCAAAGAGAGTCGAAG
AGCTATGCAACAAGATCACAAGCAGTTTAAAAGACCACCAGAGTAAGGGACAGGCTCTGGAGCCCACCGA
GTCCAAGGTCCTGGGTGCCCTGGTAGAACTGAGGAAGATCTGCACCCTGGGCCTCCAGCGCATCTTCTAC
CTGAAGCTGGAAGACTTGGTGTCTCCACCTTCCATCATTGACAAGCTCTTCCTGGACACCCTACCTTTCT
AAGAATTCGATATCAAGCTTATCGATAATCAACCTCTGGATTACAAAATTTGTGAAAGATTGACTGGTAT
TCTTAACTATGTTGCTCCTTTTACGCTATGTGGATACGCTGCTTTAATGCCTTTGTATCATGCTATTGCT
TCCCGTATGGCTTTCATTTTCTCCTCCTTGTATAAATCCTGGTTGCTGTCTCTTTATGAGGAGTTGTGGC
CCGTTGTCAGGCAACGTGGCGTGGTGTGCACTGTGTTTGCTGACGCAACCCCCACTGGTTGGGGCATTGC
CACCACCTGTCAGCTCCTTTCCGGGACTTTCGCTTTCCCCCTCCCTATTGCCACGGCGGAACTCATCGCC
GCCTGCCTTGCCCGCTGCTGGACAGGGGCTCGGCTGTTGGGCACTGACAATTCCGTGGTGTTGTCGGGGA
AATCATCGTCCTTTCCTTGGCTGCTCGCCTGTGTTGCCACCTGGATTCTGCGCGGGACGTCCTTCTGCTA
CGTCCCTTCGGCCCTCAATCCAGCGGACCTTCCTTCCCGCGGCCTGCTGCCGGCTCTGCGGCCTCTTCCG
CGTCTTCGCCTTCGCCCTCAGACGAGTCGGATCTCCCTTTGGGCCGCCTCCCCGCATCGATACCGTCGAC
CTCGAGACCTAGAAAAACATGGAGCAATCACAAGTAGCAATACAGCAGCTACCAATGCTGATTGTGCCTG
GCTAGAAGCACAAGAGGAGGAGGAGGTGGGTTTTCCAGTCACACCTCAGGTACCTTTAAGACCAATGACT
TACAAGGCAGCTGTAGATCTTAGCCACTTTTTAAAAGAAAAGGGGGGACTGGAAGGGCTAATTCACTCCC
AACGAAGACAAGATATCCTTGATCTGTGGATCTACCACACACAAGGCTACTTCCCTGATTGGCAGAACTA
CACACCAGGGCCAGGGATCAGATATCCACTGACCTTTGGATGGTGCTACAAGCTAGTACCAGTTGAGCAA
GAGAAGGTAGAAGAAGCCAATGAAGGAGAGAACACCCGCTTGTTACACCCTGTGAGCCTGCATGGGATGG
ATGACCCGGAGAGAGAAGTATTAGAGTGGAGGTTTGACAGCCGCCTAGCATTTCATCACATGGCCCGAGA
GCTGCATCCGGACTGTACTGGGTCTCTCTGGTTAGACCAGATCTGAGCCTGGGAGCTCTCTGGCTAACTA
GGGAACCCACTGCTTAAGCCTCAATAAAGCTTGCCTTGAGTGCTTCAAGTAGTGTGTGCCCGTCTGTTGT
GTGACTCTGGTAACTAGAGATCCCTCAGACCCTTTTAGTCAGTGTGGAAAATCTCTAGCAGGGCCCGTTT
AAACCCGCTGATCAGCCTCGACTGTGCCTTCTAGTTGCCAGCCATCTGTTGTTTGCCCCTCCCCCGTGCC
TTCCTTGACCCTGGAAGGTGCCACTCCCACTGTCCTTTCCTAATAAAATGAGGAAATTGCATCGCATTGT
CTGAGTAGGTGTCATTCTATTCTGGGGGGTGGGGTGGGGCAGGACAGCAAGGGGGAGGATTGGGAAGACA
ATAGCAGGCATGCTGGGGATGCGGTGGGCTCTATGGCTTCTGAGGCGGAAAGAACCAGCTGGGGCTCTAG
GGGGTATCCCC
[124 nt withheld, positions 4282-4405]
C
[91 nt withheld, positions 4407-4497]
A
[49 nt withheld, positions 4499-4547]
CCTTTGACGTTGGAGTCCACGTTCTTT
[37 nt withheld, positions 4575-4611]
ACCCTATCTCGGTCTATTCTTTTGATTTATAAGGGATTTTGCCGATTTCGGCCTATTGGTTAAAAAATGA
GCTGATTTAACAAAAATTTAACGCGAATTAATTCTGTGGAATGTGTGTCAGTTAGGGTGTGGAAAGTCCC
CAGGCTCCCCAGCAGGCAGAAGTATGCAAAGCATGCATCTCAATTAGTCAGCAACCAGGTGTGGAAAGTC
CCCAGGCTCCCCAGCAGGCAGAAGTATGCAAAGCATGCATCTCAATTAGTCAGCAACCATAGTCCCGCCC
CTAACTCCGCCCATCCCGCCCCTAACTCCGCCCAGTTCCGCCCATTCTCCGCCCCATGGCTGACTAATTT
TTTTTATTTATGCAGAGGCCGAGGCCGCCTCTGCCTCTGAGCTATTCCAGAAGTAGTGAGGAGGCTTTTT
TGGAGGCCTAGGCTTTTGCAAAAAGCTCCCGGGAGCTTGTATATCCATTTTCGGATCTGATCAGCACGTG
TTGACAATTAATCATCGGCATAGTATATCGGCATAGTATAATACGACAAGGTGAGGAACTAAACCATGGC
CAAGTTGACCAGTGCCGTTCCGGTGCTCACCGCGCGCGACGTCGCCGGAGCGGTCGAGTTCTGGACCGAC
CGGCTCGGGTTCTCCCGGGACTTCGTGGAGGACGACTTCGCCGGTGTGGTCCGGGACGACGTGACCCTGT
TCATCAGCGCGGTCCAGGACCAGGTGGTGCCGGACAACACCCTGGCCTGGGTGTGGGTGCGCGGCCTGGA
CGAGCTGTACGCCGAGTGGTCGGAGGTCGTGTCCACGAACTTCCGGGACGCCTCCGGGCCGGCCATGACC
GAGATCGGCGAGCAGCCGTGGGGGCGGGAGTTCGCCCTGCGCGACCCGGCCGGCAACTGCGTGCACTTCG
TGGCCGAGGAGCAGGACTGACACGTGCTACGAGATTTCGATTCCACCGCCGCCTTCTATGAAAGGTTGGG
CTTCGGAATCGTTTTCCGGGACGCCGGCTGGATGATCCTCCAGCGCGGGGATCTCATGCTGGAGTTCTTC
GCCCACCCCAACTTGTTTATTGCAGCTTATAATGGTTACAAATAAAGCAATAGCATCACAAATTTCACAA
ATAAAGCATTTTTTTCACTGCATTCTAGTTGTGGTTTGTCCAAACTCATCAATGTATCTTATCATGTCTG
TATACCGTCGACCTCTAGCTAGAGCTTGGCGTAATCATGGTCATAGCTGTTTCCTGTGTGAAATTGTTAT
CCGCTCACAATTCCACACAACATACGAGCCGGAAGCATAAAGTGTAAAGCCTGGGGTGCCTAATGAGTGA
GCTAACTCACATTAATTGCGTTGCGCTCACTGCCCGCTTTCCAGTCGGGAAACCTGTCGTGCCAGCTGCA
TTAATGAATCGGCCAACGCGCGGGGAGAGGCGGTTTGCGTATTGGGCGCTCTTCCGCTTCCTCGCTCACT
GACTCGCTGCGCTCGGTCGTTCGGCTGCGGCGAGCGGTATCAGCTCACTCAAAGGCGGTAATACGGTTAT
CCACAGAATCAGGGGATAACGCAGGAAAGAACATGTGAGCAAAAGGCCAGCAAAAGGCCAGGAACCGTAA
AAAGGCCGCGTTGCTGGCGTTTTTCCATAGGCTCCGCCCCCCTGACGAGCATCACAAAAATCGACGCTCA
AGTCAGAGGTGGCGAAACCCGACAGGACTATAAAGATACCAGGCGTTTCCCCCTGGAAGCTCCCTCGTGC
GCTCTCCTGTTCCGACCCTGCCGCTTACCGGATACCTGTCCGCCTTTCTCCCTTCGGGAAGCGTGGCGCT
TTCTCATAGCTCACGCTGTAGGTATCTCAGTTCGGTGTAGGTCGTTCGCTCCAAGCTGGGCTGTGTGCAC
GAACCCCCCGTTCAGCCCGACCGCTGCGCCTTATCCGGTAACTATCGTCTTGAGTCCAACCCGGTAAGAC
ACGACTTATCGCCACTGGCAGCAGCCACTGGTAACAGGATTAGCAGAGCGAGGTATGTAGGCGGTGCTAC
AGAGTTCTTGAAGTGGTGGCCTAACTACGGCTACACTAGAAGAACAGTATTTGGTATCTGCGCTCTGCTG
AAGCCAGTTACCTTCGGAAAAAGAGTTGGTAGCTCTTGATCCGGCAAACAAACCACCGCTGGTAGCGGTG
GTTTTTTTGTTTGCAAGCAGCAGATTACGCGCAGAAAAAAAGGATCTCAAGAAGATCCTTTGATCTTTTC
TACGGGGTCTGACGCTCAGTGGAACGAAAACTCACGTTAAGGGATTTTGGTCATGAGATTATCAAAAAGG
ATCTTCACCTAGATCCTTTTAAATTAAAAATGAAGTTTTAAATCAATCTAAAGTATATATGAGTAAACTT
GGTCTGACAGTTACCAATGCTTAATCAGTGAGGCACCTATCTCAGCGATCTGTCTATTTCGTTCATCCAT
AGTTGCCTGACTCCCCGTCGTGTAGATAACTACGATACGGGAGGGCTTACCATCTGGCCCCAGTGCTGCA
ATGATACCGCGAGACCCACGCTCACCGGCTCCAGATTTATCAGCAATAAACCAGCCAGCCGGAAGGGCCG
AGCGCAGAAGTGGTCCTGCAACTTTATCCGCCTCCATCCAGTCTATTAATTGTTGCCGGGAAGCTAGAGT
AAGTAGTTCGCCAGTTAATAGTTTGCGCAACGTTGTTGCCATTGCTACAGGCATCGTGGTGTCACGCTCG
TCGTTTGGTATGGCTTCATTCAGCTCCGGTTCCCAACGATCAAGGCGAGTTACATGATCCCCCATGTTGT
GCAAAAAAGCGGTTAGCTCCTTCGGTCCTCCGATCGTTGTCAGAAGTAAGTTGGCCGCAGTGTTATCACT
CATGGTTATGGCAGCACTGCATAATTCTCTTACTGTCATGCCATCCGTAAGATGCTTTTCTGTGACTGGT
GAGTACTCAACCAAGTCATTCTGAGAATAGTGTATGCGGCGACCGAGTTGCTCTTGCCCGGCGTCAATAC
GGGATAATACCGCGCCACATAGCAGAACTTTAAAAGTGCTCATCATTGGAAAACGTTCTTCGGGGCGAAA
ACTCTCAAGGATCTTACCGCTGTTGAGATCCAGTTCGATGTAACCCACTCGTGCACCCAACTGATCTTCA
GCATCTTTTACTTTCACCAGCGTTTCTGGGTGAGCAAAAACAGGAAGGCAAAATGCCGCAAAAAAGGGAA
TAAGGGCGACACGGAAATGTTGAATACTCATACTCTTCCTTTTTCAATATTATTGAAGCATTTATCAGGG
TTATTGTCTCATGAGCGGATACATATTTGAATGTATTTAGAAAAATAAACAAATAGGGGTTCCGCGCACA
TTTCCCCGAAAAGTGCCACCTGACGTCGACGGATCGGGAGATCTCCCGATCCCCTATGGTGCACTCTCAG
TACAATCTGCTCTGATGCCGCATAGTTAAGCCAGTATCTGCTCCCTGCTTGTGTGTTGGAGGTCGCTGAG
TAGTGCGCGAGCAAAATTTAAGCTACAACAAGGCAAGGCTTGACCGACAATTGCATGAAGAATCTGCTTA
GGGTTAGGCGTTTTGCGCTGCTTCGCGATGTACGGGCCAGATATACGCGTTGACATTGATTATTGACTAG
TTATTAATAGTAATCAATTACGGGGTCATTAGTTCATAGCCCATATATGGAGTTCCGCGTTACATAACTT
ACGGTAAATGGCCCGCCTGGCTGACCGCCCAACGACCCCCGCCCATTGACGTCAATAATGACGTATGTTC
CCATAGTAACGCCAATAGGGACTTTCCATTGACGTCAATGGGTGGAGTATTTACGGTAAACTGCCCACTT
GGCAGTACATCAAGTGTATCATATGCCAAGTACGCCCCCTATTGACGTCAATGACGGTAAATGGCCCGCC
TGGCATTATGCCCAGTACATGACCTTATGGGACTTTCCTACTTGGCAGTACATCTACGTATTAGTCATCG
CTATTACCATGGTGATGCGGTTTTGGCAGTACATCAATGGGCGTGGATAGCGGTTTGACTCACGGGGATT
TCCAAGTCTCCACCCCATTGACGTCAATGGGAGTTTGTTTTGGCACCAAAATCAACGGGACTTTCCAAAA
TGTCGTAACAACTCCGCCCCATTGACGCAAATGGGCGGTAGGCGTGTACGGTGGGAGGTCTATATAAGCA
GCGCGTTTTGCCTGTACTGGGTCTCTCTGGTTAGACCAGATCTGAGCCTGGGAGCTCTCTGGCTAACTAG
GGAACCCACTGCTTAAGCCTCAATAAAGCTTGCCTTGAGTGCTTCAAGTAGTGTGTGCCCGTCTGTTGTG
TGACTCTGGTAACTAGAGATCCCTCAGACCCTTTTAGTCAGTGTGGAAAATCTCTAGCAGTGGCGCCCGA
ACAGGGACTTGAAAGCGAAAGGGAAACCAGAGGAGCTCTCTCGACGCAGGACTCGGCTTGCTGAAGCGCG
CACGGCAAGAGGCGAGGGGCGGCGACTGGTGAGTACGCCAAAAATTTTGACTAGCGGAGGCTAGAAGGAG
AGAGATGGGTGCGAGAGCGTCAGTATTAAGCGGGGGAGAATTAGATCGCGATGGGAAAAAATTCGGTTAA
GGCCAGGGGGAAAGAAAAAATATAAATTAAAACATATAGTATGGGCAAGCAGGGAGCTAGAACGATTCGC
AGTTAATCCTGGCCTGTTAGAAACATCAGAAGGCTGTAGACAAATACTGGGACAGCTACAACCATCCCTT
CAGACAGGATCAGAAGAACTTAGATCATTATATAATACAGTAGCAACCCTCTATTGTGTGCATCAAAGGA
TAGAGATAAAAGACACCAAGGAAGCTTTAGACAAGATAGAGGAAGAGCAAAACAAAAGTAAGACCACCGC
ACAGCAAGCGGCCGCTGATCTTCAGACCTGGAGGAGGAGATATGAGGGACAATTGGAGAAGTGAATTATA
TAAATATAAAGTAGTAAAAATTGAACCATTAGGAGTAGCACCCACCAAGGCAAAGAGAAGAGTGGTGCAG
AGAGAAAAAAGAGCAGTGGGAATAGGAGCTTTGTTCCTTGGGTTCTTGGGAGCAGCAGGAAGCACTATGG
GCGCAGCGTCAATGACGCTGACGGTACAGGCCAGACAATTATTGTCTGGTATAGTGCAGCAGCAGAACAA
TTTGCTGAGGGCTATTGAGGCGCAACAGCATCTGTTGCAACTCACAGTCTGGGGCATCAAGCAGCTCCAG
GCAAGAATCCTGGCTGTGGAAAGATACCTAAAGGATCAACAGCTCCTGGGGATTTGGGGTTGCTCTGGAA
AACTCATTTGCACCACTGCTGTGCCTTGGAATGCTAGTTGGAGTAATAAATCTCTGGAACAGATTTGGAA
TCACACGACCTGGATGGAGTGGGACAGAGAAATTAACAATTACACAAGCTTAATACACTCCTTAATTGAA
GAATCGCAAAACCAGCAAGAAAAGAATGAACAAGAATTATTGGAATTAGATAAATGGGCAAGTTTGTGGA
ATTGGTTTAACATAACAAATTGGCTGTGGTATATAAAATTATTCATAATGATAGTAGGAGGCTTGGTAGG
TTTAAGAATAGTTTTTGCTGTACTTTCTATAGTGAATAGAGTTAGGCAGGGATATTC
Features (pLannotate 1.2.2; 32 found; start..end, strand, type, name):
     17..117     +  CDS            Rev (fragment): human immunodeficiency virus 1 (HIV-1) Rev protein; rev; enhances nuclear export of unspliced and incompletely spliced viral mRNAs
    167..284     +  misc_feature   cPPT/CTS: central polypurine tract and central termination sequence of HIV-1
    341..611     +  protein_bind   tetracycline response element: contains seven copies of the tetracycline operator tetO tetracycline repressor TetR
    622..639     +  misc_feature   MCS (fragment): pUC18/19 multiple cloning site
    644..682     +  promoter       minimal CMV promoter: human cytomegalovirus (CMV) immediate early promoter
    782..2659    +  CDS            NR4A3: NR4A3_HUMAN - Also known as CHN, CSMF, MINOR, NOR1, TEC. Experimental evidence at protein level: Swiss-Prot protein existence level 1. Transcriptional activator that binds to regulatory elements in promoter regions in a cell- and response element (target)-specific manner. Induces gene expression by binding as monomers to the NR4A1 response element (NBRE) 5'-AAAAGGTCA-3' site and as homodimers to the Nur response element (NurRE) site in the promoter of their regulated target genes (By similarity). Plays a role in the regulation of proliferation, survival and differentiation of many different ce
   2663..2687    +  misc_feature   MCS (fragment): pBluescript multiple cloning site
   2687..3275    +  misc_feature   WPRE: woodchuck hepatitis virus posttranscriptional regulatory element
   3212..3793    +  CDS            nef (fragment): NEF_HV1H2 - Experimental evidence at protein level: Swiss-Prot protein existence level 1. Extracellular Nef protein targets CD4(+) T-lymphocytes for apoptosis by interacting with CXCR4 surface receptors. From Human immunodeficiency virus type 1 group M subtype B (isolate HXB2) (HIV-1).
   3800..3980    +  LTR            5' LTR (truncated): truncated 5' long terminal repeat (LTR) from HIV-1
   4012..4236    +  polyA_signal   bGH poly(A) signal: bovine growth hormone polyadenylation signal
   4240..4261    +  promoter       SV40 promoter (fragment): SV40 enhancer and early promoter
   4282..4710    +  rep_origin     f1 ori (sequence partly withheld): f1 bacteriophage origin of replication; arrow indicates direction of (+) strand synthesis
   4724..5053    +  promoter       SV40 promoter: SV40 enhancer and early promoter
   5101..5148    +  promoter       EM7 promoter: synthetic bacterial promoter&nbsp
   5167..5541    +  CDS            BleoR: antibiotic-binding protein; Sh ble from Streptoalloteichus hindustanus; confers resistance to bleomycin, phleomycin, and Zeocin™
   5551..5676    +  CDS            ble (fragment): BLE_KLEPN - Experimental evidence at protein level: Swiss-Prot protein existence level 1. Binding protein with a strong affinity to the bleomycin family of antibiotics. Binds to CL990; an antimitotic-antibiotic compound. From Klebsiella pneumoniae.
   5671..5792    +  polyA_signal   SV40 poly(A) signal: SV40 polyadenylation signal
   5865..5881    -  protein_bind   lac operator: The lac repressor binds to the lac operator to inhibit transcription in E. coli. This inhibition can be relieved by adding lactose or isopropyl-β-D-thiogalactopyranoside (IPTG). lac repressor encoded by lacI
   5889..5919    -  promoter       lac promoter: promoter for the E. coli lac operon
   5934..5955    -  protein_bind   CAP binding site: CAP binding activates transcription in the presence of cAMP. E. coli catabolite activator protein
   5968..6060    -  CDS            lacI (fragment): lac repressor; lacI; The lac repressor binds to the lac operator to inhibit transcription in E. coli. This inhibition can be relieved by adding lactose or isopropyl-β-D-thiogalactopyranoside (IPTG).
   6243..6831    -  rep_origin     ori: high-copy-number ColE1/pMB1/pBR322/pUC origin of replication
   7002..7862    -  CDS            AmpR: β-lactamase; bla; confers resistance to ampicillin, carbenicillin, and related antibiotics
   7863..7967    -  promoter       AmpR promoter: bla
   8026..8078    -  misc_feature   bom (fragment): basis of mobility region from pBR322
   8233..8612    +  enhancer       CMV enhancer: human cytomegalovirus immediate early enhancer
   8613..8812    +  promoter       CMV promoter: human cytomegalovirus (CMV) immediate early promoter
   8830..9010    +  LTR            5' LTR (truncated): truncated 5' long terminal repeat (LTR) from HIV-1
   9057..9182    +  misc_feature   HIV-1 Ψ: packaging signal of human immunodeficiency virus type 1
   9166..9529    +  CDS            HIV-1 gag (fragment): gag protein from human immunodeficiency virus 1; gag
   9675..9908    +  misc_feature   RRE: The Rev response element (RRE) of HIV-1 allows for Rev-dependent mRNA export from the nucleus to the cytoplasm.
