[The description below was written by a language model from this plasmid's Addgene catalogue record and pLannotate feature annotations shown in this document.]
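Description:
pFUW-tetO-NR4A3 is a lentiviral transfer plasmid of about 10.3 kb, built on the pFUW-tetO backbone, for doxycycline-inducible expression of human NR4A3 in mammalian cells. It is maintained in E. coli through a high-copy ColE1/pUC-type origin with ampicillin selection (AmpR), and also carries an f1 origin. Outside the viral region, downstream of the 3' LTR and a bGH polyadenylation signal, sits an SV40/EM7-driven BleoR cassette with an SV40 poly(A). This could in principle give Zeocin resistance on plasmid transfection, but it would not be packaged into virus.

The viral genome is transcribed from a CMV enhancer/promoter fused to a truncated HIV-1 5' LTR. This is followed by the Ψ packaging signal with a partial gag sequence, the RRE for Rev-dependent nuclear export, and the cPPT/CTS element. The payload is an 1878 bp NR4A3 coding sequence, cloned through EcoRI sites. It lies behind a tetracycline response element with seven tetO repeats joined to a minimal CMV promoter. The WPRE follows the coding sequence to enhance transcript expression, and then comes a 3' LTR, which the annotation labels as a truncated LTR. Because the TRE-minimal CMV promoter is essentially silent on its own, induction needs a tetracycline-controlled transactivator, which this plasmid does not encode. No tag or reporter is annotated.

NR4A3 (NOR1) is a nuclear receptor transcriptional activator. The insert carries an S240G substitution, which the depositor states does not affect function. The associated publication concerns direct reprogramming of fibroblasts into antigen-presenting dendritic cells, which suggests use as a transcription factor delivery vector in that kind of work. The record does not state the specific role of NR4A3 there.
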