Addgene plasmid #139818: pFUW-tetO-NR4A3
Purpose: doxycycline-inducible expression of Human NR4A3 in mammalian cells
Depositing lab: Filipe Pereira. Depositing organization: Lund University. Publication: Direct reprogramming of fibroblasts into antigen-presenting dendritic cells. Rosa FF, Pires CF, Kurochkin I, Ferreira AG, Gomes AM, Palma LG, Shaiv K, Solanas L, Azenha C, Papatsenko D, Schulz O, Reis e Sousa C, Pereira CF. Sci Immunol. 2018 Dec 7;3(30). pii: 3/30/eaau4292. doi: 10.1126/sciimmunol.aau4292. PubMed 30530727.
Backbone
  Vector backbone: pFUW-tetO
  Vector type: Mammalian Expression, Lentiviral
Growth in bacteria
  Bacterial resistance: Ampicillin, 100 μg/mL
  Growth temperature: 37°C
  Growth strain: NEB Stable
  Copy number: High Copy
Gene/Insert
  Gene/Insert name: NR4A3
  Species: H. sapiens (human)
  Insert size (bp): 1878
  Mutation: S240G- please see depositor comment below
  GenBank ID: NM_006981.3
  Entrez Gene: NR4A3 (a.k.a. CHN, CSMF, MINOR, NOR1)
  Promoter: TRE-mCMV
  Cloning method: Restriction Enzyme; 5′ cloning site EcoRI (unknown if destroyed); 3′ cloning site EcoRI (unknown if destroyed)
  Sequencing primers: 5′ TCCACGCTGTTTTGACCTCC
Terms and licenses: Academic/Nonprofit Terms; Industry Terms: Not Available to Industry
Depositor comments: Depositor confirms S240G mutation in NR4A3 does not affect plasmid function.
How to cite: pFUW-tetO-NR4A3 was a gift from Filipe Pereira (Addgene plasmid # 139818 ; http://n2t.net/addgene:139818 ; RRID:Addgene_139818)
